Addgene plasmid #110952: pRK5-FLAG NUFIP1
Purpose: Transient expression of FLAG NUFIP1
Depositing lab: David Sabatini. Depositing organization: Whitehead Institute for Biomedical Research. Publication: NUFIP1 is a ribosome receptor for starvation-induced ribophagy. Wyant GA, Abu-Remaileh M, Frenkel EM, Laqtom NN, Dharamdasani V, Lewis CA, Chan SH, Heinze I, Ori A, Sabatini DM. Science. 2018 May 18;360(6390):751-758. doi: 10.1126/science.aar2663. Epub 2018 Apr 26. PubMed 29700228.
Backbone
  Vector backbone: pRK5
  Total vector size (bp): 6183
  Vector type: Mammalian Expression
Growth in bacteria
  Bacterial resistance: Ampicillin, 100 μg/mL
  Growth temperature: 37°C
  Growth strain: DH5alpha
  Copy number: High Copy
Gene/Insert
  Gene/Insert name: NUFIP1
  Species: H. sapiens (human)
  Insert size (bp): 1500
  GenBank ID: NM_012345.2
  Entrez Gene: NUFIP1 (a.k.a. NUFIP, Rsa1, bA540M5.1)
  Promoter: CMV
  Tag / fusion protein: FLAG (N terminal on backbone)
  Cloning method: Restriction Enzyme; 5′ cloning site SalI (destroyed during cloning); 3′ cloning site NotI (not destroyed)
  Sequencing primers: 5′ ATTTAGGTGACACTATAG
Terms and licenses: Academic/Nonprofit Terms; Industry Terms: Not Available to Industry
How to cite: pRK5-FLAG NUFIP1 was a gift from David Sabatini (Addgene plasmid # 110952 ; http://n2t.net/addgene:110952 ; RRID:Addgene_110952)
