[The description below was written by a language model from this plasmid's Addgene catalogue record and pLannotate feature annotations shown in this document.]
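Description:
pRK5-FLAG NUFIP1 is a 6,183 bp mammalian expression plasmid built on the pRK5 backbone for transient expression of human NUFIP1 carrying an N-terminal FLAG epitope. It is propagated in E. coli as a high-copy plasmid through a ColE1/pUC-type origin and selected with ampicillin via the β-lactamase (AmpR) gene. An M13 phage origin is also present, which in principle allows single-stranded DNA production. No mammalian selection marker is annotated, consistent with transient rather than stable use.

The expression cassette spans the numbering origin of the circular sequence. The CMV immediate-early enhancer at the end of the record runs into the CMV promoter at its start. This is followed by a fragment of CMV intron A and an SP6 phage promoter, which can serve for in vitro transcription or as a sequencing priming site. A short stretch annotated as a fragment of 3xFLAG corresponds to the backbone-encoded FLAG tag and lies just upstream of the NUFIP1 coding sequence of roughly 1.5 kb. The insert was cloned between SalI (destroyed) and NotI sites, and an SV40 polyadenylation signal terminates the transcript. The automated annotation also reports a partial match to a mouse IgH signal sequence upstream of the tag, which is probably residual leader sequence rather than a functional secretion signal. An SV40 enhancer/early promoter region and fragments of lacZα, lacI, rop and bom are backbone remnants.

The plasmid suits transfection of cultured mammalian cells to produce FLAG-NUFIP1 for detection or immunoprecipitation. It was deposited with a study that identified NUFIP1 as a ribosome receptor in starvation-induced ribophagy.
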