Features (pLannotate 1.2.2; 21 found; start..end, strand, type, name):
      1..204     +  promoter       CMV promoter: human cytomegalovirus (CMV) immediate early promoter
    340..383     +  intron         CMV intron (fragment): modified intron A from human cytomegalovirus
    435..453     +  promoter       SP6 promoter: promoter for bacteriophage SP6 RNA polymerase
    457..494     +  CDS            IgH signal sequence (fragment): signal sequence from the mouse immunoglobulin heavy chain variable region
    541..561     +  CDS            3xFLAG (fragment): three tandem FLAG® epitope tags
    572..2053    +  CDS            NUFIP1: NUFP1_HUMAN - Experimental evidence at protein level: Swiss-Prot protein existence level 1. Binds RNA. From Homo sapiens (Human).
   2103..2237    +  polyA_signal   SV40 poly(A) signal: SV40 polyadenylation signal
   2306..2663    +  promoter       SV40 promoter: SV40 enhancer and early promoter
   2682..2836    +  CDS            lacZα (fragment): LacZα fragment of β-galactosidase; lacZ fragment
   2842..2893    -  misc_feature   bom (fragment): basis of mobility region from pBR322
   2912..3292    +  rep_origin     M13 ori (sequence partly withheld): M13 bacteriophage origin of replication; arrow indicates direction of (+) strand synthesis
   3368..3417    -  misc_feature   bom (fragment): basis of mobility region from pBR322
   3519..3554    -  CDS            rop (fragment): Rop protein, which maintains plasmids at low copy number; rop
   3649..3753    +  promoter       AmpR promoter: bla
   3754..4614    +  CDS            AmpR: β-lactamase; bla; confers resistance to ampicillin, carbenicillin, and related antibiotics
   4785..5373    +  rep_origin     ori: high-copy-number ColE1/pMB1/pBR322/pUC origin of replication
   5556..5648    +  CDS            lacI (fragment): lac repressor; lacI; The lac repressor binds to the lac operator to inhibit transcription in E. coli. This inhibition can be relieved by adding lactose or isopropyl-β-D-thiogalactopyranoside (IPTG).
   5661..5682    +  protein_bind   CAP binding site: CAP binding activates transcription in the presence of cAMP. E. coli catabolite activator protein
   5697..5727    +  promoter       lac promoter: promoter for the E. coli lac operon
   5735..5751    +  protein_bind   lac operator: The lac repressor binds to the lac operator to inhibit transcription in E. coli. This inhibition can be relieved by adding lactose or isopropyl-β-D-thiogalactopyranoside (IPTG). lac repressor encoded by lacI
   5804..6183    +  enhancer       CMV enhancer: human cytomegalovirus immediate early enhancer
>Addgene plasmid #110952 | pRK5-FLAG NUFIP1 | addgene full sequence | sequence record 244972 | Addgene NGS Result
GTGATGCGGTTTTGGCAGTACATCAATGGGCGTGGATAGCGGTTTGACTCACGGGGATTTCCAAGTCTCC
ACCCCATTGACGTCAATGGGAGTTTGTTTTGGCACCAAAATCAACGGGACTTTCCAAAATGTCGTAACAA
CTCCGCCCCATTGACGCAAATGGGCGGTAGGCGTGTACGGTGGGAGGTCTATATAAGCAGAGCTCGTTTA
GTGAACCGTCAGATCGCCTGGAGACGCCATCCACGCTGTTTTGACCTCCATAGAAGACACCGGGACCGAT
CCAGCCTCCGCGGCCGGGAACGGTGCATTGGAACGCGGATTCCCCGTGCCAAGAGTGACGTAAGTACCGC
CTATAGAGTCTATAGGCCCACCCCCTTGGCTTCGTTAGAACGCGGCTACAATTAATACATAACCTTATGT
ATCATACACATACGATTTAGGTGACACTATAGAATAACATCCACTTTGCCTTTCTCTCCACAGGTGTCCA
CTCCCAGGTCCAACTGCACCTCGGTTCTATCGATTGAATTCCGCCACCATGGACTACAAAGACGATGACG
ACAAGGGGGGGGCTGAGCCGACTAGTGATTTCGAGACTCCTATCGGGTGGCATGCGTCTCCCGAGCTGAC
TCCCACGTTAGGGCCCCTGAGCGACACTGCCCCGCCGCGGGACAGCTGGATGTTCTGGGCAATGCTGCCG
CCACCGCCACCACCACTTACGTCCTCGCTTCCCGCAGCCGGGTCAAAGCCTTCCTCTGAGTCGCAGCCCC
CCATGGAGGCCCAGTCTCTCCCCGGGGCTCCGCCCCCCTTCGACGCCCAGATTCTTCCCGGGGCGCAACC
CCCCTTCGACGCCCAGTCTCCCCTTGATTCTCAGCCTCAACCCAGCGGCCAGCCTTGGAATTTCCATGCT
TCCACATCGTGGTATTGGAGACAGTCTTCTGATAGGTTTCCTCGGCATCAGAAGTCCTTCAACCCTGCAG
TTAAAAATTCTTATTATCCACGAAAGTATGATGCAAAATTCACAGACTTCAGCTTACCTCCCAGTAGAAA
ACAGAAAAAAAAGAAAAGAAAGGAACCAGTTTTTCACTTTTTTTGTGATACCTGTGATCGTGGTTTTAAA
AATCAAGAAAAGTATGACAAACACATGTCTGAACATACAAAATGCCCTGAATTAGATTGCTCTTTTACTG
CACACGAGAAGATTGTCCAGTTCCATTGGAGAAATATGCATGCTCCTGGCATGAAGAAGATCAAGTTAGA
CACTCCAGAGGAAATTGCACGGTGGAGGGAAGAAAGAAGGAAAAACTATCCAACTCTGGCCAATATTGAA
AGGAAGAAGAAGTTAAAACTTGAAAAGGAGAAGAGAGGAGCAGTATTGACAACAACACAATATGGCAAGA
TGAAGGGGATGTCCAGACATTCACAAATGGCAAAGATCAGAAGTCCTGGCAAGAATCACAAATGGAAAAA
CGACAATTCTAGACAGAGAGCAGTCACTGGATCAGGCAGTCACTTGTGTGATTTGAAGCTAGAAGGTCCA
CCGGAGGCAAATGCAGATCCTCTTGGTGTTTTGATAAACAGTGATTCTGAGTCTGATAAGGAGGAGAAAC
CACAACATTCTGTGATACCCAAGGAAGTGACACCAGCCCTATGCTCACTAATGAGTAGCTATGGCAGTCT
TTCAGGGTCAGAGAGTGAGCCAGAAGAAACTCCCATCAAGACTGAAGCAGACGTTTTGGCAGAAAACCAG
GTTCTTGATAGCAGTGCTCCTAAGAGTCCAAGTCAAGATGTTAAAGCAACTGTTAGAAATTTTTCAGAAG
CCAAGAGTGAGAACCGAAAGAAAAGCTTTGAAAAAACAAACCCTAAGAGGAAAAAAGATTATCACAACTA
TCAAACGTTATTCGAACCAAGAACACACCATCCATATCTCTTGGAAATGCTTCTAGCTCCGGACATTCGA
CATGAAAGAAATGTGATTTTGCAGTGTGTTCGGTACATCATCAAAAAAGACTTTTTTGGACTGGATACTA
ATTCTGCGAAAAGTAAAGATGTATAGGCGGCCGCTAAGTAAGTAAGGATCCCCAGCTTGGCCGCCATGGC
CCAACTTGTTTATTGCAGCTTATAATGGTTACAAATAAAGCAATAGCATCACAAATTTCACAAATAAAGC
ATTTTTTTCACTGCATTCTAGTTGTGGTTTGTCCAAACTCATCAATGTATCTTATCATGTCTGGATCGGG
AATTAATTCGGCGCAGCACCATGGCCTGAAATAACCTCTGAAAGAGGAACTTGGTTAGGTACCTTCTGAG
GCGGAAAGAACCAGCTGTGGAATGTGTGTCAGTTAGGGTGTGGAAAGTCCCCAGGCTCCCCAGCAGGCAG
AAGTATGCAAAGCATGCATCTCAATTAGTCAGCAACCAGGTGTGGAAAGTCCCCAGGCTCCCCAGCAGGC
AGAAGTATGCAAAGCATGCATCTCAATTAGTCAGCAACCATAGTCCCGCCCCTAACTCCGCCCATCCCGC
CCCTAACTCCGCCCAGTTCCGCCCATTCTCCGCCCCATGGCTGACTAATTTTTTTTATTTATGCAGAGGC
CGAGGCCGCCTCGGCCTCTGAGCTATTCCAGAAGTAGTGAGGAGGCTTTTTTGGAGGCCTAGGCTTTTGC
AAAAAGCTGTTAACAGCTTGGCACTGGCCGTCGTTTTACAACGTCGTGACTGGGAAAACCCTGGCGTTAC
CCAACTTAATCGCCTTGCAGCACATCCCCCTTTCGCCAGCTGGCGTAATAGCGAAGAGGCCCGCACCGAT
CGCCCTTCCCAACAGTTGCGCAGCCTGAATGGCGAATGGCGCCTGATGCGGTATTTTCTCCTTACGCATC
TGTGCGGTATTTCACACCGCATA
[142 nt withheld, positions 2894-3035]
C
[141 nt withheld, positions 3037-3177]
CCTTTGACGTTGGAGTCCACGTTCTTT
[37 nt withheld, positions 3205-3241]
ACCCTATCTCGGGCTATTCTTTTGATTTATAAGGGATTTTGCCGATTTCGGCCTATTGGTTAAAAAATGA
GCTGATTTAACAAAAATTTAACGCGAATTTTAACAAAATATTAACGTTTACAATTTTATGGTGCACTCTC
AGTACAATCTGCTCTGATGCCGCATAGTTAAGCCAGCCCCGACACCCGCCAACACCCGCTGACGCGCCCT
GACGGGCTTGTCTGCTCCCGGCATCCGCTTACAGACAAGCTGTGACCGTCTCCGGGAGCTGCATGTGTCA
GAGGTTTTCACCGTCATCACCGAAACGCGCGAGACGAAAGGGCCTCGTGATACGCCTATTTTTATAGGTT
AATGTCATGATAATAATGGTTTCTTAGACGTCAGGTGGCACTTTTCGGGGAAATGTGCGCGGAACCCCTA
TTTGTTTATTTTTCTAAATACATTCAAATATGTATCCGCTCATGAGACAATAACCCTGATAAATGCTTCA
ATAATATTGAAAAAGGAAGAGTATGAGTATTCAACATTTCCGTGTCGCCCTTATTCCCTTTTTTGCGGCA
TTTTGCCTTCCTGTTTTTGCTCACCCAGAAACGCTGGTGAAAGTAAAAGATGCTGAAGATCAGTTGGGTG
CACGAGTGGGTTACATCGAACTGGATCTCAACAGCGGTAAGATCCTTGAGAGTTTTCGCCCCGAAGAACG
TTTTCCAATGATGAGCACTTTTAAAGTTCTGCTATGTGGCGCGGTATTATCCCGTATTGACGCCGGGCAA
GAGCAACTCGGTCGCCGCATACACTATTCTCAGAATGACTTGGTTGAGTACTCACCAGTCACAGAAAAGC
ATCTTACGGATGGCATGACAGTAAGAGAATTATGCAGTGCTGCCATAACCATGAGTGATAACACTGCGGC
CAACTTACTTCTGACAACGATCGGAGGACCGAAGGAGCTAACCGCTTTTTTGCACAACATGGGGGATCAT
GTAACTCGCCTTGATCGTTGGGAACCGGAGCTGAATGAAGCCATACCAAACGACGAGCGTGACACCACGA
TGCCTGTAGCAATGGCAACAACGTTGCGCAAACTATTAACTGGCGAACTACTTACTCTAGCTTCCCGGCA
ACAATTAATAGACTGGATGGAGGCGGATAAAGTTGCAGGACCACTTCTGCGCTCGGCCCTTCCGGCTGGC
TGGTTTATTGCTGATAAATCTGGAGCCGGTGAGCGTGGGTCTCGCGGTATCATTGCAGCACTGGGGCCAG
ATGGTAAGCCCTCCCGTATCGTAGTTATCTACACGACGGGGAGTCAGGCAACTATGGATGAACGAAATAG
ACAGATCGCTGAGATAGGTGCCTCACTGATTAAGCATTGGTAACTGTCAGACCAAGTTTACTCATATATA
CTTTAGATTGATTTAAAACTTCATTTTTAATTTAAAAGGATCTAGGTGAAGATCCTTTTTGATAATCTCA
TGACCAAAATCCCTTAACGTGAGTTTTCGTTCCACTGAGCGTCAGACCCCGTAGAAAAGATCAAAGGATC
TTCTTGAGATCCTTTTTTTCTGCGCGTAATCTGCTGCTTGCAAACAAAAAAACCACCGCTACCAGCGGTG
GTTTGTTTGCCGGATCAAGAGCTACCAACTCTTTTTCCGAAGGTAACTGGCTTCAGCAGAGCGCAGATAC
CAAATACTGTTCTTCTAGTGTAGCCGTAGTTAGGCCACCACTTCAAGAACTCTGTAGCACCGCCTACATA
CCTCGCTCTGCTAATCCTGTTACCAGTGGCTGCTGCCAGTGGCGATAAGTCGTGTCTTACCGGGTTGGAC
TCAAGACGATAGTTACCGGATAAGGCGCAGCGGTCGGGCTGAACGGGGGGTTCGTGCACACAGCCCAGCT
TGGAGCGAACGACCTACACCGAACTGAGATACCTACAGCGTGAGCTATGAGAAAGCGCCACGCTTCCCGA
AGGGAGAAAGGCGGACAGGTATCCGGTAAGCGGCAGGGTCGGAACAGGAGAGCGCACGAGGGAGCTTCCA
GGGGGAAACGCCTGGTATCTTTATAGTCCTGTCGGGTTTCGCCACCTCTGACTTGAGCGTCGATTTTTGT
GATGCTCGTCAGGGGGGCGGAGCCTATGGAAAAACGCCAGCAACGCGGCCTTTTTACGGTTCCTGGCCTT
TTGCTGGCCTTTTGCTCACATGTTCTTTCCTGCGTTATCCCCTGATTCTGTGGATAACCGTATTACCGCC
TTTGAGTGAGCTGATACCGCTCGCCGCAGCCGAACGACCGAGCGCAGCGAGTCAGTGAGCGAGGAAGCGG
AAGAGCGCCCAATACGCAAACCGCCTCTCCCCGCGCGTTGGCCGATTCATTAATGCAGCTGGCACGACAG
GTTTCCCGACTGGAAAGCGGGCAGTGAGCGCAACGCAATTAATGTGAGTTAGCTCACTCATTAGGCACCC
CAGGCTTTACACTTTATGCTTCCGGCTCGTATGTTGTGTGGAATTGTGAGCGGATAACAATTTCACACAG
GAAACAGCTATGACATGATTACGAATTAATTCGAGCTCGCCCGACATTGATTATTGACTAGTTATTAATA
GTAATCAATTACGGGGTCATTAGTTCATAGCCCATATATGGAGTTCCGCGTTACATAACTTACGGTAAAT
GGCCCGCCTGGCTGACCGCCCAACGACCCCCGCCCATTGACGTCAATAATGACGTATGTTCCCATAGTAA
CGCCAATAGGGACTTTCCATTGACGTCAATGGGTGGAGTATTTACGGTAAACTGCCCACTTGGCAGTACA
TCAAGTGTATCATATGCCAAGTACGCCCCCTATTGACGTCAATGACGGTAAATGGCCCGCCTGGCATTAT
GCCCAGTACATGACCTTATGGGACTTTCCTACTTGGCAGTACATCTACGTATTAGTCATCGCTATTACCA
TG
